>Addgene plasmid #168296 | CSAC-Bmal1 | depositor full sequence | sequence record 326387 | CSAC-Bmal1 sequence 5653 bps
CGCCACGCTTCCCGAAGGGAGAAAGGCGGACAGGTATCCGGTAAGCGGCAGGGTCGGAACAGGAGAGCGC
ACGAGGGAGCTTCCAGGGGGAAACGCCTGGTATCTTTATAGTCCTGTCGGGTTTCGCCACCTCTGACTTG
AGCGTCGATTTTTGTGATGCTCGTCAGGGGGGCGGAGCCTATGGAAAAACGCCAGCAACGCGGCCTTTTT
ACGGTTCCTGGCCTTTTGCTGGCCTTTTGCTCACATGTCCTGCAGGCAGCTGCGCGCTCGCTCGCTCACT
GAGGCCGCCCGGGCAAAGCCCGGGCGTCGGGCGACCTTTGGTCGCCCGGCCTCAGTGAGCGAGCGAGCGC
GCAGAGAGGGAGTGGCCAACTCCATCACTAGGGGTTCCTGCGGCCGCACGCGTGAGGGCCTATTTCCCAT
GATTCCTTCATATTTGCATATACGATACAAGGCTGTTAGAGAGATAATTGGAATTAATTTGACTGTAAAC
ACAAAGATATTAGTACAAAATACGTGACGTAGAAAGTAATAATTTCTTGGGTAGTTTGCAGTTTTAAAAT
TATGTTTTAAAATGGACTATCATATGCTTACCGTAACTTGAAAGTATTTCGATTTCTTGGCTTTATATAT
CTTGTGGAAAGGACGAAACACCGGAACCGGAGAGTAGGTCGGGTTTTAGAGCTAGAAATAGCAAGTTAAA
ATAAGGCTAGTCCGTTATCAACTTGAAAAAGTGGCACCGAGTCGGTGCTTTTTTGCTAGCGAGGGCCTAT
TTCCCATGATTCCTTCATATTTGCATATACGATACAAGGCTGTTAGAGAGATAATTGGAATTAATTTGAC
TGTAAACACAAAGATATTAGTACAAAATACGTGACGTAGAAAGTAATAATTTCTTGGGTAGTTTGCAGTT
TTAAAATTATGTTTTAAAATGGACTATCATATGCTTACCGTAACTTGAAAGTATTTCGATTTCTTGGCTT
TATATATCTTGTGGAAAGGACGAAACACCGCCTCTTTTCAATCTGACTGGTTTTAGAGCTAGAAATAGCA
AGTTAAAATAAGGCTAGTCCGTTATCAACTTGAAAAAGTGGCACCGAGTCGGTGCTTTTTTACCGGTTCT
AGACTGCAGAGGGCCCTGCGTATGAGTGCAAGTGGGTTTTAGGACCAGGATGAGGCGGGGTGGGGGTGCC
TACCTGACGACCGACCCCGACCCACTGGACAAGCACCCAACCCCCATTCCCCAAATTGCGCATCCCCTAT
CAGAGAGGGGGAGGGGAAACAGGATGCGGCGAGGCGCGTGCGCACTGCCAGCTTCAGCACCGCGGACAGT
GCCTTCGCCCCCGCCTGGCGGCGCGCGCCACCGCCGCCTCAGCACTGAAGGCGCGCTGACGTCACTCGCC
GGTCCCCCGCAAACTCCCCTTCCCGGCCACCTTGGTCGCGTCCGCGCCGCCGCCGGCCCAGCCGGACCGC
ACCACGCGAGGCGCGAGATAGGGGGGCACGGGCGCGACCATCTGCGCTGCGGCGCCGGCGACTCAGCGCT
GCCTCAGTCTGCGGTGGGCAGCGGAGGAGTCGTGTCGTGCCTGAGAGCGCAGTCGAGAAGGTACCGGATC
CTCTAGAGTCGACATGGTGAGCAAGGGCGAGGAGGATAACATGGCCATCATCAAGGAGTTCATGCGCTTC
AAGGTGCACATGGAGGGCTCCGTGAACGGCCACGAGTTCGAGATCGAGGGCGAGGGCGAGGGCCGCCCCT
ACGAGGGCACCCAGACCGCCAAGCTGAAGGTGACCAAGGGTGGCCCCCTGCCCTTCGCCTGGGACATCCT
GTCCCCTCAGTTCATGTACGGCTCCAAGGCCTACGTGAAGCACCCCGCCGACATCCCCGACTACTTGAAG
CTGTCCTTCCCCGAGGGCTTCAAGTGGGAGCGCGTGATGAACTTCGAGGACGGCGGCGTGGTGACCGTGA
CCCAGGACTCCTCCCTGCAGGACGGCGAGTTCATCTACAAGGTGAAGCTGCGCGGCACCAACTTCCCCTC
CGACGGCCCCGTAATGCAGAAGAAGACCATGGGCTGGGAGGCCTCCTCCGAGCGGATGTACCCCGAGGAC
GGCGCCCTGAAGGGCGAGATCAAGCAGAGGCTGAAGCTGAAGGACGGCGGCCACTACGACGCTGAGGTCA
AGACCACCTACAAGGCCAAGAAGCCCGTGCAGCTGCCCGGCGCCTACAACGTCAACATCAAGTTGGACAT
CACCTCCCACAACGAGGACTACACCATCGTGGAACAGTACGAACGCGCCGAGGGCCGCCACTCCACCGGC
GGCATGGACGAGCTGTACAAGGAATTCTCCGGACTCAGATCTCGAGAGGAGGAGGAGGAGACAGACAGCA
GGATGCCCCACCTCGACAGCCCCGGCAGCTCCCAGCCGAGACGCTCCTTCCTCTCAAGGGTGATCAGGGC
AGCGCTACCGTTGCAGCTGCTTCTGCTGCTGCTGCTGCTCCTGGCCTGCCTGCTACCTGCCTCTGAAGAT
GACTACAGCTGCACCCAGGCCAACAACTTTGCCCGATCCTTCTACCCCATGCTGCGGTACACCAACGGGC
CACCTCCCACCTAGGATATCAAGCTTATCGATACCGAGCGCTGCTCGAGAGATCTACGGGTGGCATCCCT
GTGACCCCTCCCCAGTGCCTCTCCTGGCCCTGGAAGTTGCCACTCCAGTGCCCACCAGCCTTGTCCTAAT
AAAATTAAGTTGCATCATTTTGTCTGACTAGGTGTCCTTCTATAATATTATGGGGTGGAGGGGGGTGGTA
TGGAGCAAGGGGCAAGTTGGGAAGACAACCTGTAGGGCCTGCGGGGTCTATTGGGAACCAAGCTGGAGTG
CAGTGGCACAATCTTGGCTCACTGCAATCTCCGCCTCCTGGGTTCAAGCGATTCTCCTGCCTCAGCCTCC
CGAGTTGTTGGGATTCCAGGCATGCATGACCAGGCTCAGCTAATTTTTGTTTTTTTGGTAGAGACGGGGT
TTCACCATATTGGCCAGGCTGGTCTCCAACTCCTAATCTCAGGTGATCTACCCACCTTGGCCTCCCAAAT
TGCTGGGATTACAGGCGTGAACCACTGCTCCCTTCCCTGTCCTTCTGATTTTGTAGGTAACCACGTGCGG
ACCGAGCGGCCGCAGGAACCCCTAGTGATGGAGTTGGCCACTCCCTCTCTGCGCGCTCGCTCGCTCACTG
AGGCCGGGCGACCAAAGGTCGCCCGACGCCCGGGCTTTGCCCGGGCGGCCTCAGTGAGCGAGCGAGCGCG
CAGCTGCCTGCAGGGGCGCCTGATGCGGTATTTTCTCCTTACGCATCTGTGCGGTATTTCACACCGCATA
[142 nt withheld, positions 3361-3502]
C
[141 nt withheld, positions 3504-3644]
CCTTTGACGTTGGAGTCCACGTTCTTT
[37 nt withheld, positions 3672-3708]
ACCCTATCTCGGGCTATTCTTTTGATTTATAAGGGATTTTGCCGATTTCGGCCTATTGGTTAAAAAATGA
GCTGATTTAACAAAAATTTAACGCGAATTTTAACAAAATATTAACGTTTACAATTTTATGGTGCACTCTC
AGTACAATCTGCTCTGATGCCGCATAGTTAAGCCAGCCCCGACACCCGCCAACACCCGCTGACGCGCCCT
GACGGGCTTGTCTGCTCCCGGCATCCGCTTACAGACAAGCTGTGACCGTCTCCGGGAGCTGCATGTGTCA
GAGGTTTTCACCGTCATCACCGAAACGCGCGAGACGAAAGGGCCTCGTGATACGCCTATTTTTATAGGTT
AATGTCATGATAATAATGGTTTCTTAGACGTCAGGTGGCACTTTTCGGGGAAATGTGCGCGGAACCCCTA
TTTGTTTATTTTTCTAAATACATTCAAATATGTATCCGCTCATGAGACAATAACCCTGATAAATGCTTCA
ATAATATTGAAAAAGGAAGAGTATGAGTATTCAACATTTCCGTGTCGCCCTTATTCCCTTTTTTGCGGCA
TTTTGCCTTCCTGTTTTTGCTCACCCAGAAACGCTGGTGAAAGTAAAAGATGCTGAAGATCAGTTGGGTG
CACGAGTGGGTTACATCGAACTGGATCTCAACAGCGGTAAGATCCTTGAGAGTTTTCGCCCCGAAGAACG
TTTTCCAATGATGAGCACTTTTAAAGTTCTGCTATGTGGCGCGGTATTATCCCGTATTGACGCCGGGCAA
GAGCAACTCGGTCGCCGCATACACTATTCTCAGAATGACTTGGTTGAGTACTCACCAGTCACAGAAAAGC
ATCTTACGGATGGCATGACAGTAAGAGAATTATGCAGTGCTGCCATAACCATGAGTGATAACACTGCGGC
CAACTTACTTCTGACAACGATCGGAGGACCGAAGGAGCTAACCGCTTTTTTGCACAACATGGGGGATCAT
GTAACTCGCCTTGATCGTTGGGAACCGGAGCTGAATGAAGCCATACCAAACGACGAGCGTGACACCACGA
TGCCTGTAGCAATGGCAACAACGTTGCGCAAACTATTAACTGGCGAACTACTTACTCTAGCTTCCCGGCA
ACAATTAATAGACTGGATGGAGGCGGATAAAGTTGCAGGACCACTTCTGCGCTCGGCCCTTCCGGCTGGC
TGGTTTATTGCTGATAAATCTGGAGCCGGTGAGCGTGGGTCTCGCGGTATCATTGCAGCACTGGGGCCAG
ATGGTAAGCCCTCCCGTATCGTAGTTATCTACACGACGGGGAGTCAGGCAACTATGGATGAACGAAATAG
ACAGATCGCTGAGATAGGTGCCTCACTGATTAAGCATTGGTAACTGTCAGACCAAGTTTACTCATATATA
CTTTAGATTGATTTAAAACTTCATTTTTAATTTAAAAGGATCTAGGTGAAGATCCTTTTTGATAATCTCA
TGACCAAAATCCCTTAACGTGAGTTTTCGTTCCACTGAGCGTCAGACCCCGTAGAAAAGATCAAAGGATC
TTCTTGAGATCCTTTTTTTCTGCGCGTAATCTGCTGCTTGCAAACAAAAAAACCACCGCTACCAGCGGTG
GTTTGTTTGCCGGATCAAGAGCTACCAACTCTTTTTCCGAAGGTAACTGGCTTCAGCAGAGCGCAGATAC
CAAATACTGTCCTTCTAGTGTAGCCGTAGTTAGGCCACCACTTCAAGAACTCTGTAGCACCGCCTACATA
CCTCGCTCTGCTAATCCTGTTACCAGTGGCTGCTGCCAGTGGCGATAAGTCGTGTCTTACCGGGTTGGAC
TCAAGACGATAGTTACCGGATAAGGCGCAGCGGTCGGGCTGAACGGGGGGTTCGTGCACACAGCCCAGCT
TGGAGCGAACGACCTACACCGAACTGAGATACCTACAGCGTGAGCTATGAGAAAG
Features (pLannotate 1.2.2; 20 found; start..end, strand, type, name):
    249..389     -  repeat_region  AAV2 ITR: inverted terminal repeat of adeno-associated virus serotype 2 inverted
    404..644     +  promoter       U6 promoter: RNA polymerase III promoter for human U6 snRNA
    673..748     +  misc_RNA       gRNA scaffold: guide RNA scaffold for the Streptococcus pyogenes CRISPR/Cas9 system
    761..1001    +  promoter       U6 promoter: RNA polymerase III promoter for human U6 snRNA
   1030..1105    +  misc_RNA       gRNA scaffold: guide RNA scaffold for the Streptococcus pyogenes CRISPR/Cas9 system
   1145..1592    +  promoter       hSyn promoter: human synapsin I promoter; confers neuron-specific expression (Kügler et al., 2003)
   1606..1623    +  misc_feature   MCS (fragment): pUC18/19 multiple cloning site
   1624..2331    +  CDS            mCherry: mCherry is a basic (constitutively fluorescent) red fluorescent protein published in 2004, derived from Discosoma sp.. It is reported to be a very rapidly-maturing monomer with low acid sensitivity.
   2338..2356    +  misc_feature   MCS (fragment): multiple cloning site
   2425..2601    +  CDS            SYNE3 (fragment): SYNE3_HUMAN - Also known as C14orf139 From Homo sapiens (Human).
   2605..2626    +  misc_feature   MCS (fragment): pBluescript multiple cloning site
   2648..3124    +  polyA_signal   hGH poly(A) signal: human growth hormone polyadenylation signal
   3164..3304    +  repeat_region  AAV2 ITR: inverted terminal repeat of adeno-associated virus serotype 2 inverted
   3309..3360    -  misc_feature   bom (fragment): basis of mobility region from pBR322
   3379..3759    +  rep_origin     M13 ori (sequence partly withheld): M13 bacteriophage origin of replication; arrow indicates direction of (+) strand synthesis
   3835..3884    -  misc_feature   bom (fragment): basis of mobility region from pBR322
   3986..4021    -  CDS            rop (fragment): Rop protein, which maintains plasmids at low copy number; rop
   4116..4220    +  promoter       AmpR promoter: bla
   4221..5081    +  CDS            AmpR: β-lactamase; bla; confers resistance to ampicillin, carbenicillin, and related antibiotics
   5252..187     +  rep_origin     ori (across the origin): high-copy-number ColE1/pMB1/pBR322/pUC origin of replication
