>Addgene plasmid #168296 | CSAC-Bmal1 | addgene full sequence | sequence record 332215 | Addgene NGS Result
CCTGCAGGCAGCTGCGCGCTCGCTCGCTCACTGAGGCCGCCCGGGCGTCGGGCGACCTTTGGTCGCCCGG
CCTCAGTGAGCGAGCGAGCGCGCAGAGAGGGAGTGGCCAACTCCATCACTAGGGGTTCCTGCGGCCGCAC
GCGTGAGGGCCTATTTCCCATGATTCCTTCATATTTGCATATACGATACAAGGCTGTTAGAGAGATAATT
GGAATTAATTTGACTGTAAACACAAAGATATTAGTACAAAATACGTGACGTAGAAAGTAATAATTTCTTG
GGTAGTTTGCAGTTTTAAAATTATGTTTTAAAATGGACTATCATATGCTTACCGTAACTTGAAAGTATTT
CGATTTCTTGGCTTTATATATCTTGTGGAAAGGACGAAACACCGGAACCGGAGAGTAGGTCGGGTTTTAG
AGCTAGAAATAGCAAGTTAAAATAAGGCTAGTCCGTTATCAACTTGAAAAAGTGGCACCGAGTCGGTGCT
TTTTTGCTAGCGAGGGCCTATTTCCCATGATTCCTTCATATTTGCATATACGATACAAGGCTGTTAGAGA
GATAATTGGAATTAATTTGACTGTAAACACAAAGATATTAGTACAAAATACGTGACGTAGAAAGTAATAA
TTTCTTGGGTAGTTTGCAGTTTTAAAATTATGTTTTAAAATGGACTATCATATGCTTACCGTAACTTGAA
AGTATTTCGATTTCTTGGCTTTATATATCTTGTGGAAAGGACGAAACACCGCCTCTTTTCAATCTGACTG
GTTTTAGAGCTAGAAATAGCAAGTTAAAATAAGGCTAGTCCGTTATCAACTTGAAAAAGTGGCACCGAGT
CGGTGCTTTTTTACCGGTTATAGACTGCAGAGGGCCCTGCGTATGAGTGCAAGTGGGTTTTAGGACCAGG
ATGAGGCGGGGTGGGGGTGCCTACCTGACGACCGACCCCGACCCACTGGACAAGCACCCAACCCCCATTC
CCCAAATTGCGCATCCCCTATCAGAGAGGGGGAGGGGAAACAGGATGCGGCGAGGCGCGTGCGCACTGCC
AGCTTCAGCACCGCGGACAGTGCCTTCGCCCCCGCCTGGCGGCGCGCGCCACCGCCGCCTCAGCACTGAA
GGCGCGCTGACGTCACTCGCCGGTCCCCCGCAAACTCCCCTTCCCGGCCACCTTGGTCGCGTCCGCGCCG
CCGCCGGCCCAGCCGGACCGCACCACGCGAGGCGCGAGATAGGGGGGCACGGGCGCGACCATCTGCGCTG
CGGCGCCGGCGACTCAGCGCTGCCTCAGTCTGCGGTGGGCAGCGGAGGAGTCGTGTCGTGCCTGAGAGCG
CAGTCGAGAAGGTACCGGATCCTCTAGAGTCGACATGGTGAGCAAGGGCGAGGAGGATAACATGGCCATC
ATCGAGGAGTTCATGCGCTTCAAGGTGCACATGGAGGGCTCCGTGAACGGCCACGAGTTCGAGATCGAGG
GCGAGGGCGAGGGCCGCCCCTACGAGGGCACCCAGACCGCCAAGCTGAAGGTGACCAAGGGTGGCCCCCT
GCCCTTCGCCTGGGACATCCTGTCCCCTCAGTTCATGTACGGCTCCAAGGCCTACGTGAAGCACCCCGCC
GACATCCCCGACTACTTGAAGCTGTCCTTCCCCGAGGGCTTCAAGTGGGAGCGCGTGATGAACTTCGAGG
ACGGCGGCGTGGTGACCGTGACCCAGGACTCCTCCCTGCAGGACGGCGAGTTCATCTACAAGGTGAAGCT
GCGCGGCACCAACTTCCCCTCCGACGGCCCCGTAATGCAGAAGAAGACCATGGGCTGGGAGGCCTCCTCC
GAGCGGATGTACCCCGAGGACGGCGCCCTGAAGGGCGAGATCAAGCAGAGGCTGAAGCTGAAGGACGGCG
GCCACTACGACGCTGAGGTCAAGACCACCTACAAGGCCAAGAAGCCCGTGCAGCTGCCCGGCGCCTACAA
CGTCAACATCAAGTTGGACATCACCTCCCACGACGAGGACTACACCATCGTGGAACAGTACGAACGCGCC
GAGGGCCGCCACTCCACCGGCGGCATGGACGAGCTGTACAAGGAATTCTCCGGACTCAGATCTCGAGAGG
AGGAGGAGGGGACAGACAGCAGGATGCCCCACCTCGACAGCCCCGGCAGCTCCCAGCCGAGACGCTCCTT
CCTCTCAAGGGTGATCAGGGCAGCGCTACCGTTGCAGCTGCTTCTGCTGCTGCTGCTGCTCCTGGCCTGC
CTGCTACCTGCCTCTGAAGATGACTACAGCTGCACCCAGGCCAACAACTTTGCCCGATCCTTCTACCCCA
TGCTGCGGTACACCAACGGGCCACCTCCCACCTAGGATATCAAGCTTATCGATACCGAGCGCTGCTCGAG
AGATCTACGGGTGGCATCCCTGTGACCCCTCCCCAGTGCCTCTCCTGGCCCTGGAAGTTGCCACTCCAGT
GCCCACCAGCCTTGTCCTAATAAAATTAAGTTGCATCATTTTGTCTGACTAGGTGTCCTTCTATAATATT
ATGGGGTGGAGGGGGGTGGTATGGAGCAAGGGGCAAGTTGGGAAGACAACCTGTAGGGCCTGCGGGGTCT
ATTGGGAACCAAGCTGGAGTGCAGTGGCACAATCTTGGCTCACTGCAATCTCCGCCTCCTGGGTTCAAGC
GATTCTCCTGCCTCAGCCTCCCGAGTTGTTGGGATTCCAGGCATGCATGACCAGGCTCAGCTAATTTTTG
TTTTTTTGGTAGAGACGGGGTTTCACCATATTGGCCAGGCTGGTCTCCAACTCCTAATCTCAGGTGATCT
ACCCACCTTGGCCTCCCAAATTGCTGGGATTACAGGCGTGAACCACTGCTCCCTTCCCTGTCCTTCTGAT
TTTGTAGGTAACCACGTGCGGACCGAGCGGCCGCAGGAACCCCTAGTGATGGAGTTGGCCACTCCCTCTC
TGCGCGCTCGCTCGCTCACTGAGGCCGGGCGACCAAAGGTCGCCCGACGCCCGGGCTTTGCCCGGGCGGC
CTCAGTGAGCGAGCGAGCGCGCAGCTGCCTGCAGGGGCGCCTGATGCGGTATTTTCTCCTTACGCATCTG
TGCGGTATTTCACACCGCATA
[95 nt withheld, positions 3102-3196]
T
[46 nt withheld, positions 3198-3243]
C
[141 nt withheld, positions 3245-3385]
CCTTTGACGTTGGAGTCCACGTTCTTT
[37 nt withheld, positions 3413-3449]
ACTCTATCTCGGGCTATTCTTTTGATTTATAAGGGATTTTGCCGATTTCGGTCTATTGGTTAAAAAATGA
GCTGATTTAACAAAAATTTAACGCGAATTTTAACAAAATATTAACGTTTACAATTTTATGGTGCACTCTC
AGTACAATCTGCTCTGATGCCGCATAGTTAAGCCAGCCCCGACACCCGCCAACACCCGCTGACGCGCCCT
GACGGGCTTGTCTGCTCCCGGCATCCGCTTACAGACAAGCTGTGACCGTCTCCGGGAGCTGCATGTGTCA
GAGGTTTTCACCGTCATCACCGAAACGCGCGAGACGAAAGGGCCTCGTGATACGCCTATTTTTATAGGTT
AATGTCATGATAATAATGGTTTCTTAGACGTCAGGTGGCACTTTTCGGGGAAATGTGCGCGGAACCCCTA
TTTGTTTATTTTTCTAAATACATTCAAATATGTATCCGCTCATGAGACAATAACCCTGATAAATGCTTCA
ATAATATTGAAAAAGGAAGAGTATGAGTATTCAACATTTCCGTGTCGCCCTTATTCCCTTTTTTGCGGCA
TTTTGCCTTCCTGTTTTTGCTCACCCAGAAACGCTGGTGAAAGTAAAAGATGCTGAAGATCAGTTGGGTG
CACGAGTGGGTTACATCGAACTGGATCTCAACAGCGGTAAGATCCTTGAGAGTTTTCGCCCCGAAGAACG
TTTTCCAATGATGAGCACTTTTAAAGTTCTGCTATGTGGCGCGGTATTATCCCGTATTGACGCCGGGCAA
GAGCAACTCGGTCGCCGCATACACTATTCTCAGAATGACTTGGTTGAGTACTCACCAGTCACAGAAAAGC
ATCTTACGGATGGCATGACAGTAAGAGAATTATGCAGTGCTGCCATAACCATGAGTGATAACACTGCGGC
CAACTTACTTCTGACAACGATCGGAGGACCGAAGGAGCTAACCGCTTTTTTGCACAACATGGGGGATCAT
GTAACTCGCCTTGATCGTTGGGAACCGGAGCTGAATGAAGCCATACCAAACGACGAGCGTGACACCACGA
TGCCTGTAGCAATGGCAACAACGTTGCGCAAACTATTAACTGGCGAACTACTTACTCTAGCTTCCCGGCA
ACAATTAATAGACTGGATGGAGGCGGATAAAGTTGCAGGACCACTTCTGCGCTCGGCCCTTCCGGCTGGC
TGGTTTATTGCTGATAAATCTGGAGCCGGTGAGCGTGGGTCTCGCGGTATCATTGCAGCACTGGGGCCAG
ATGGTAAGCCCTCCCGTATCGTAGTTATCTACACGACGGGGAGTCAGGCAACTATGGATGAACGAAATAG
ACAGATCGCTGAGATAGGTGCCTCACTGATTAAGCATTGGTAACTGTCAGACCAAGTTTACTCATATATA
CTTTAGATTGATTTAAAACTTCATTTTTAATTTAAAAGGATCTAGGTGAAGATCCTTTTTGATAATCTCA
TGACCAAAATCCCTTAACGTGAGTTTTCGTTCCACTGAGCGTCAGACCCCGTAGAAAAGATCAAAGGATC
TTCTTGAGATCCTTTTTTTCTGCGCGTAATCTGCTGCTTGCAAACAAAAAAACCACCGCTACCAGCGGTG
GTTTGTTTGCCGGATCAAGAGCTACCAACTCTTTTTCCGAAGGTAACTGGCTTCAGCAGAGCGCAGATAC
CAAATACTGTTCTTCTAGTGTAGCCGTAGTTAGGCCACCACTTCAAGAACTCTGTAGCACCGCCTACATA
CCTCGCTCTGCTAATCCTGTTACCAGTGGCTGCTGCCAGTGGCGATAAGTCGTGTCTTACCGGGTTGGAC
TCAAGACGATAGTTACCGGATAAGGCGCAGCGGTCGGGCTGAACGGGGGGTTCGTGCACACAGCCCAGCT
TGGAGCGAACGACCTACACCGAACTGAGATACCTACAGCGTGAGCTATGAGAAAGCGCCACGCTTCCCGA
AGGGAGAAAGGCGGACAGGTATCCGGTAAGCGGCAGGGTCGGAACAGGAGAGCGCACGAGGGAGCTTCCA
GGGGGAAACGCCTGGTATCTTTATAGTCCTGTCGGGTTTCGCCACCTCTGACTTGAGCGTCGATTTTTGT
GATGCTCGTCAGGGGGGCGGAGCCTATGGAAAAACGCCAGCAACGCGGCCTTTTTACGGTTCCTGGCCTT
TTGCTGGCCTTTTGCTCACATGT
Features (pLannotate 1.2.2; 21 found; start..end, strand, type, name):
     12..39      +  repeat_region  AAV2 ITR (fragment): inverted terminal repeat of adeno-associated virus serotype 2 inverted
     68..95      +  repeat_region  AAV2 ITR (fragment): inverted terminal repeat of adeno-associated virus serotype 2 inverted
    145..385     +  promoter       U6 promoter: RNA polymerase III promoter for human U6 snRNA
    414..489     +  misc_RNA       gRNA scaffold: guide RNA scaffold for the Streptococcus pyogenes CRISPR/Cas9 system
    502..742     +  promoter       U6 promoter: RNA polymerase III promoter for human U6 snRNA
    771..846     +  misc_RNA       gRNA scaffold: guide RNA scaffold for the Streptococcus pyogenes CRISPR/Cas9 system
    886..1333    +  promoter       hSyn promoter: human synapsin I promoter; confers neuron-specific expression (Kügler et al., 2003)
   1347..1364    +  misc_feature   MCS (fragment): pUC18/19 multiple cloning site
   1365..2072    +  CDS            mCherry: monomeric derivative of DsRed fluorescent protein (Shaner et al., 2004) mammalian codon-optimized
   2079..2097    +  misc_feature   MCS (fragment): multiple cloning site
   2166..2342    +  CDS            SYNE3 (fragment): SYNE3_HUMAN - Also known as C14orf139 From Homo sapiens (Human).
   2346..2367    +  misc_feature   MCS (fragment): pBluescript multiple cloning site
   2389..2865    +  polyA_signal   hGH poly(A) signal: human growth hormone polyadenylation signal
   2905..3045    +  repeat_region  AAV2 ITR: inverted terminal repeat of adeno-associated virus serotype 2 inverted
   3050..3101    -  misc_feature   bom (fragment): basis of mobility region from pBR322
   3120..3575    +  rep_origin     f1 ori (sequence partly withheld): f1 bacteriophage origin of replication; arrow indicates direction of (+) strand synthesis
   3576..3625    -  misc_feature   bom (fragment): basis of mobility region from pBR322
   3727..3762    -  CDS            rop (fragment): Rop protein, which maintains plasmids at low copy number; rop
   3857..3961    +  promoter       AmpR promoter: bla
   3962..4822    +  CDS            AmpR: β-lactamase; bla; confers resistance to ampicillin, carbenicillin, and related antibiotics
   4993..5581    +  rep_origin     ori: high-copy-number ColE1/pMB1/pBR322/pUC origin of replication
