[The description below was written by a language model from this plasmid's Addgene catalogue record and pLannotate feature annotations shown in this document.]
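Description:
CSAC-Bmal1 is an AAV transfer plasmid built on the pAAV-hU6-gRNA-hSyn-mCherry-KASH backbone and designed to deliver two CRISPR guide RNAs against the mouse clock gene Bmal1 from a single adeno-associated virus genome. It is propagated in E. coli through a high-copy ColE1/pUC-type origin with ampicillin selection (AmpR under its own bla promoter), and it also carries an f1/M13 phage origin. The total size is about 5.65 kb.

Between the AAV2 inverted terminal repeats, which direct replication and packaging of the intervening DNA into AAV particles, sit two tandem cassettes. Each consists of a human U6 RNA polymerase III promoter driving a Bmal1-targeting spacer fused to the Streptococcus pyogenes Cas9 guide RNA scaffold. The guide cassettes were introduced through BsaI sites. Downstream, the neuron-specific human synapsin I promoter drives mCherry fused at its C terminus to a KASH domain, annotated in the feature tables as a fragment resembling human SYNE3, followed by the human growth hormone polyadenylation signal. KASH anchors the red reporter to the nuclear envelope, so transduced neurons can be identified by their labelled nuclei.

The plasmid encodes no Cas9, so the nuclease must be supplied separately for editing; how this is done is not stated in the record. The associated work concerns multiplexed knockout of clock genes from a single AAV. The depositor notes that three amino-acid differences in mCherry-KASH relative to the reference sequence do not affect function. In the sequencing-derived record the upstream ITR is annotated only as short fragments, whereas the depositor sequence shows it intact.
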