Addgene plasmid #168296: CSAC-Bmal1
Purpose: Expresses sgRNA in mammalian cells
Depositing lab: Han Kyoung Choe. Depositing organization: Daegu Gyeongbuk Institute of Science and Technology. Publication: Multiplexed CRISPR-Cas9 system in a single adeno-associated virus to simultaneously knock out redundant clock genes. Kim B, Kim J, Chun M, Park I, Kwak D, Choi M, Kim K, Choe HK. Sci Rep. 2021 Jan 28;11(1):2575. doi: 10.1038/s41598-021-82287-0. PubMed 33510438.
Backbone
  Vector backbone: pAAV-hU6-gRNA-hSyn-mCherry-KASH
  Backbone size w/o insert (bp): 5294
  Total vector size (bp): 5653
  Vector type: AAV
Growth in bacteria
  Bacterial resistance: Ampicillin, 100 μg/mL
  Growth temperature: 37°C
  Growth strain: NEB Stable
  Copy number: Unknown
Gene/Insert
  Gene/Insert name: hU6-sgBmal1-1-hU6-sgBmal1-3 (alt name: CSAC-Bmal1)
  gRNA/shRNA sequence: GGAACCGGAGAGTAGGTCGG, GCCTCTTTTCAATCTGACTG
  Species: M. musculus (mouse)
  Promoter: U6, hSyn
  Tag / fusion protein: mCherry (C terminal on backbone)
  Cloning method: Restriction Enzyme; 5′ cloning site BsaI (not destroyed); 3′ cloning site BsaI (not destroyed)
  Sequencing primers: 5′ pUC_F ggagcctatggaaaaacgccag; 3′ hSyn_R gtcggtcgtcaggtaggcac
Terms and licenses: Academic/Nonprofit Terms; Industry Terms: Not Available to Industry
Depositor comments: When comparing to the depositor reference sequence, please note that the mutations K14E, N210D, and E249G in mCherry-KASH do not alter plasmid function.
How to cite: CSAC-Bmal1 was a gift from Han Kyoung Choe (Addgene plasmid # 168296 ; http://n2t.net/addgene:168296 ; RRID:Addgene_168296)
